>Addgene plasmid #194428 | LT2_32_PyruEth_X2site | addgene full sequence | sequence record 384740 | Addgene NGS Result
TGCCCTGAATTCGCATCTAGACTGAACTGGCCGATAATTGCAGACGAACGGTAGCTTCCAGTTTTTGGTG
GTTCTGGCTTCCTTCCCGATTCCGCCCGCTAAACGCATAATTTTGTTGCCTGGTGGCATTTGCAAAATGC
ATAACCTATGCATTTAAAAGATTATGTATGCTCTTCTGACTTTTCGTGTGATGAGGCTCGTGGAAAAAAT
GAATAATTTATGAATTTGAGAACAATTTTGTGTTGTTACGGTATTTTACTATGGAATAATCAATCAATTG
AGGATTTTATGCAAATATCGTTTGAATATTTTTCCGACCCTTTGAGTACTTTTCTTCATAATTGCATAAT
ATTGTCCGCTGCCCGTTTTTCTGTTAGACGGTGTCTTGATCTACTTGCTATCGTTCAACACCACCTTATT
TTCTAACTATTTTTTTTTTAGCTCATTTGAATCAGCTTATGGTGATGGCACATTTTTGCATAAACCTAGC
TGTCCTCGTTGAACATAGGAAAAAAAAATATATAAACAAGGCTCTTTCACTCTCCTTGGAATCAGATTTG
GGTTTGTTCCCTTTATTTTCATATTTCTTGTCATATTCTTTTCTCAATTATTATCTTCTACTCATAACCT
CACGCAAAATAACACAGTCAAATCAATCAAATATGGTATCCAAGGGCGAAGAATTGTTCACCGGTGTGGT
CCCAATCTTGGTCGAGTTGGACGGTGACGTCAACGGTCACAAGTTCTCTGTTTCCGGTGAAGGTGAAGGA
GATGCCACCTACGGTAAATTGACCTTGAAGTTGTTGTGCACCACCGGCAAGCTGCCAGTTCCATGGCCAA
CATTGGTCACCACTTTAGGTTATGGTTTACAATGTTTTGCTAGATATCCAGATCATATGAAACAACATGA
TTTCTTCAAATCTGCTATGCCAGAAGGTTATGTTCAAGAAAGAACTATATTTTTCAAAGATGATGGTAAT
TATAAAACTAGAGCTGAAGTTAAATTTGAAGGAGATACTTTAGTTAATAGAATTGAATTGAAAGGTATTG
ATTTTAAAGAAGATGGTAATATTTTAGGTCATAAATTAGAATATAATTATAATTCTCATAATGTTTATAT
TACAGCTGATAAACAAAAGAATGGTATTAAGGCTAATTTTAAAATTAGACATAATATTGAAGATGGTGGT
GTTCAATTAGCTGATCATTATCAACAAAATACTCCTATTGGTGACGGTCCAGTTTTATTACCTGATAATC
ATTATTTGTCATATCAATCTAAATTGTCAAAAGATCCAAATGAAAAAAGAGATCATATGGTTTTGTTAGA
ATTTTTGACTGCAGCTGGTATTACTTTAGGTATGGATGAATTGTATAAAGGATCCTAACTCGAGATCGAT
ACCGTCGACCTCGAGTCATGTAATTAGTTATGTCACGCTTACATTCACGCCCTCCTCCCACATCCGCTCT
AACCGAAAAGGAAGGAGTTAGACAACCTGAAGTCTAGGTCCCTATTTATTTTTTTTAATAGTTATGTTAG
TATTAAGAACGTTATTTATATTTCAAATTTTTCTTTTTTTTCTGTACAAACGCGTGTACGCATGTAACAT
TATACTGAAAACCTTGCTTGAGAAGGTTTTGGGACGCTCGGCTGCCAAACCAGATGTCAACACAGCTACA
ACGTCCTGCCTTTCTAATCACCATTCTAATGTTTTAATTAAGGGATTTTGTCTTCATTAACGGCTTTCGC
TCATAAAAATGTTATGACGTTTTGCCCGCAGGCGGGAAACCATCCACTTCACGAGACTGATCTCCTCTGC
CGGAACACCGGGCATCTCCAACTTATAAGTTGGAGAAATAAGAGAATTTCAGATTGAGAGAATGAAAAAA
AAAAAAAAAAAGGCAGAGGAGAGCATAAAAATGGGGTTCACTTTTTGGTAAAGCTATAGCATGCCTATCA
CATATAAATAGAGTGCCAGTAGCGACTTTTTTCACACTCGAAATACTCTTACTACTGCTCTCTTGTTGTT
TTTATCACTTCTTGTTTCTTCTTGGTAAATAGAATATCAAGCTACAAAAAGCATACAATCAACTATCAAC
TATTAACTATATCGTAATACACATATGGTTTCTAAAGGTGAAGAATTATTCACTGGTGTTGTCCCAATTT
TGGTTGAATTAGATGGTGATGTTAATGGTCACAAATTTTCTGTCTCCGGTGAAGGTGAAGGTGATGCTAC
TTACGGTAAATTGACCTTAAAATTTATTTGTACTACTGGTAAATTGCCAGTTCCATGGCCAACCTTAGTC
ACTACTTTATCTTGGGGTGTTCAATGTTTTGCAAGATACCCAGATCATATGAAACAACATGACTTTTTCA
AGTCTGCCATGCCAGAAGGTTATGTTCAAGAAAGAACTATTTTTTTCAAAGATGACGGTAACTACAAGAC
CAGAGCTGAAGTCAAGTTTGAAGGTGATACCTTAGTTAATAGAATCGAATTAAAAGGTATTGATTTTAAA
GAAGATGGTAACATTTTAGGTCACAAATTGGAATACAATTATTTCTCTGACAATGTTTACATCACTGCTG
ACAAACAAAAGAATGGTATCAAAGCTAACTTCAAAATTAGACACAACATTGAAGATGGTGGTGTTCAATT
AGCTGACCATTATCAACAAAATACTCCAATTGGTGATGGTCCAGTCTTGTTACCAGACAACCATTACTTA
TCCACTCAATCTAAGTTATCCAAAGATCCAAACGAAAAGAGGGACCACATGGTCTTGTTAGAATTTGTTA
CTGCTGCTGGTATTACCTTGGGTATGGATGAATTGTACAAAGGATCCTAACTCGAGATCGATACCGTCGA
CCTCGAGTCATGTAATTAGTTATGTCACGCTTACATTCACGCCCTCCTCCCACATCCGCTCTAACCGAAA
AGGAAGGAGTTAGACAACCTGAAGTCTAGGTCCCTATTTATTTTTTTTAATAGTTATGTTAGTATTAAGA
ACGTTATTTATATTTCAAATTTTTCTTTTTTTTCTGTACAAACGCGTGTACGCATGTAACATTATACTGA
AAACCTTGCTTGAGAAGGTTTTGGGACGCTCGGCTGGATGCACACACTGGCTTAAGATGACAACGATAGC
TTCGAAACGTTTCTACTCCTCTTTTACTCTTCCAGATCTTCTCGGACTCCGCGCATCGCCGTACCACTTC
AAAACACCCAAGCACAGCATACTAAATTTCCCCTCTTTCTTCCTCTAGGGTGTCGTTAATTACCCGTACT
AAAGGTTTGGAAAAGAAAAAAGAGACCGCCTCGTTTCTTTTTCTTCGTCGAAAAAGGCAATAAAAATTTT
TATCACGTTTCTTTTTCTTGAAAATTCTTTTTTTGATTTTTTTCTCTTTCGATGACCTCCCATCGATATT
TAAGTTAATAAACGGCCTTCAATTTCCCAAGTTTCAGTCCCACTTTTCTTGCTCTACTACAACTTTTTTT
ACCTCTTGCTCATTAGAAAGAAAGCATAGCAATCTAATCTAAGTTTTCTAGAAAATATGGTGAGCAAGGG
CGAGGAGGATAACATGGCCATCATCAAGGAGTTCATGCGCTTCAAGGTGCACATGGAGGGCTCCGTGGAC
GGCCACGAGTTCGAGATCGAGGGCGAGGGCGAGGGCCGCCCCTACGAGGGCACCCAGACCGCCAAGCTGA
AGGTGACCAAGGGTGGCCCCCTGCCCTTCGCCTGGGACATCCTGTCCCCTCAGTTCATGTACGGCTCCAA
GGCCTACGTGAAGCACCCCGCCGACATCCCCGACTACTTGAAGCTGTCCTTCCCCGAGGGCTTCAAGTGG
GAGCGCGTGATGAACTTCGAGGACGGCGGCGTGGTGACCGTGACCCAGGACTCCTCCCTGCAGGACGGCG
AGTTCATCTACAAGGTGAAGCTGCGCGGCACCAACTTCCCCTCCGACGGCCCCGTAATGCAGAAGAAGAC
TATGGGCTGGGAGGCCTCCTCCGAGCGGATGTACCCCGAGGACGGCGCCCTGAAGGGCGAGATCAAGCAG
AGGCTGAAGCTGAAGGACGGCGGCCACTACGACGCTGAGGTCAAGACCACCTACAAGGCCAAGAAGCCCG
TGCAGCTGCCCGGCGCCTACAACGTCAACATCAAGTTGGACATCACCTCCCACAACGAGGACTACACCAT
CGTGGAACAGTACGAACGCGCCGAGGGCCGCCACTCCACCGGCGGCATGGACGAGCTGTACAAGTAAATC
CTAACTCGAGGCGAATTTCTTATGATTTATGATTTTTATTATTAAATAAGTTATAAAAAAAATAAGTGTA
TACAAATTTTAAAGTGACTCTTAGGTTTTAAAACGAAAATTCTTATTCTTGAGTAACTCTTTCCTGTAGG
TCAGGTTGCTTTCTCAGGTATAGCATGAGGTCGCTCTTATTGACCACACCTCTACCGGCATGCCGAGCAA
ATGCCTGCAAATCGCTCCCCATTTCGCTGAGCAGTTACAGAGATGTTACGAACCACTAGTGCACTGCAGT
ACATAACCCCTAGGTCTTCCTGAGAGTGACGAAGGCTAAGGTCACTTCTTCGTTTCCTTTATTGGGGTTT
CCGTGTAGCCTTCCCCTGAATAGTGTGGGACGTTTTATGAGAAGCCGTAAGAAATAGCCGAGCGGCCGCG
TGTTACAACCAATTAACCAATTCTGATTAGAAAAACTCATCGAGCATCAAATGAAACTGCAATTTATTCA
TATCAGGATTATCAATACCATATTTTTGAAAAAGCCGTTTCTGTAATGAAGGAGAAAACTCACCGAGGCA
GTTCCATAGGATGGCAAGATCCTGGTATCGGTCTGCGATTCCGACTCGTCCAACATCAATACAACCTATT
AATTTCCCCTCGTCAAAAATAAGGTTATCAAGTGAGAAATCACCATGAGTGACGACTGAATCCGGTGAGA
ATGGCAAAAGCTTATGCATTTCTTTCCAGACTTGTTCAACAGGCCAGCCATTACGCTCGTCATCAAAATC
ACTCGCATCAACCAAACCGTTATTCATTCGTGATTGCGCCTGAGCGAGGCGAAATACGCGATCGCTGTTA
AAAGGACAATTACAAACAGGAATCGAATGCAACCGGCGCAGGAACACTGCCAGCGCATCAACAATATTTT
CACCTGAATCAGGATATTCTTCTAATACCTGGAATGCTGTTTTCCCGGGGATCGCAGTGGTGAGTAACCA
TGCATCATCAGGAGTACGGATAAAATGCTTGATGGTCGGAAGAGGCATAAATTCCGTCAGCCAGTTTAGT
CTGACCATCTCATCTGTAACATCATTGGCAACGCTACCTTTGCCATGTTTCAGAAACAACTCTGGCGCAT
CGGGCTTCCCATACAATCGATAGATTGTCGCACCTGATTGCCCGACATTATCGCGAGCCCATTTATACCC
ATATAAATCAGCATCCATGTTGGAATTTAATCGCGGCCTGGAGCAAGACGTTTCCCGTTGAATATGGCTC
ATAACACCCCTTGTATTACTGTTTATGTAAGCAGACAGTTTTATTGTTCATGATGATATATTTTTATCTT
GTGCAATGTAACATCAGAGATTTTGAGACACAACGTGGCTTTGTTGAATAAATCGAACTTTTGCTGAGTT
GAAGGATCAGTCATGACCAAAATCCCTTAACGTGAGTTTTCGTTCCACTGAGCGTCAGACCCCGTAGAAA
AGATCAAAGGATCTTCTTGAGATCCTTTTTTTCTGCGCGTAATCTGCTGCTTGCAAACAAAAAAACCACC
GCTACCAGCGGTGGTTTGTTTGCCGGATCAAGAGCTACCAACTCTTTTTCCGAAGGTAACTGGCTTCAGC
AGAGCGCAGATACCAAATACTGTTCTTCTAGTGTAGCCGTAGTTAGGCCACCACTTCAAGAACTCTGTAG
CACCGCCTACATACCTCGCTCTGCTAATCCTGTTACCAGTGGCTGCTGCCAGTGGCGATAAGTCGTGTCT
TACCGGGTTGGACTCAAGACGATAGTTACCGGATAAGGCGCAGCGGTCGGGCTGAACGGGGGGTTCGTGC
ACACAGCCCAGCTTGGAGCGAACGACCTACACCGAACTGAGATACCTACAGCGTGAGCTATGAGAAAGCG
CCACGCTTCCCGAAGGGAGAAAGGCGGACAGGTATCCGGTAAGCGGCAGGGTCGGAACAGGAGAGCGCAC
GAGGGAGCTTCCAGGGGGAAACGCCTGGTATCTTTATAGTCCTGTCGGGTTTCGCCACCTCTGACTTGAG
CGTCGATTTTTGTGATGCTCGTCAGGGGGGCGGAGCCTATGGAAAAACGCCAGCAACGCGGCCTTTTTAC
GGTTCCTGGCCTTTTGCTGGCCTTTTGCTCACATGTTCTTTCCTGCGTTATCCCCTGATTCTGTGGATAA
CCGTGCGGCCGCCAATGTCAAAAGATCCTCTCATACCATATTAAGTAAATTGCCTCCATTTCTTTTTCCT
CGGGCAGAGAAACTCGCAGGCAACTTGCTCTCGAAGTGGTCACG
Features (pLannotate 1.2.2; 11 found; start..end, strand, type, name):
    663..1379    +  CDS            mVenus: mVenus is a basic (constitutively fluorescent) yellow fluorescent protein published in 2006, derived from Aequorea victoria. It is reported to be a rapidly-maturing monomer with moderate acid sensitivity.
   1395..1415    +  misc_feature   MCS (fragment): pBluescript multiple cloning site
   1416..1650    +  terminator     CYC1 terminator (fragment): S. cerevisiae CYC1; transcription terminator for CYC1
   2125..2841    +  CDS            mTurquoise2: mTurquoise2 is a basic (constitutively fluorescent) cyan fluorescent protein published in 2012, derived from Aequorea victoria. It is reported to be a rapidly-maturing monomer with very low acid sensitivity.
   2857..2877    +  misc_feature   MCS (fragment): pBluescript multiple cloning site
   2878..3112    +  terminator     CYC1 terminator (fragment): S. cerevisiae CYC1; transcription terminator for CYC1
   3146..3543    +  promoter       TEF1 promoter: S. cerevisiae TEF1; promoter for EF-1α
   3557..4266    +  CDS            mCherry (fragment): monomeric derivative of DsRed fluorescent protein (Shaner et al., 2004) mammalian codon-optimized
   4281..4468    +  terminator     ADH1 terminator: S. cerevisiae ADH1; transcription terminator for the S. cerevisiae alcohol dehydrogenase 1 (ADH1) gene
   4717..5532    -  CDS            KanR: aminoglycoside phosphotransferase; aph(3')-Ia; confers resistance to kanamycin in bacteria or G418 (Geneticin®) in eukaryotes
   5757..6345    +  rep_origin     ori: high-copy-number ColE1/pMB1/pBR322/pUC origin of replication
