[The description below was written by a language model from this plasmid's Addgene catalogue record and pLannotate feature annotations shown in this document.]
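Description:
LT2_32_PyruEth_X2site is a yeast integration donor plasmid built on the MoClo YTK (Yeast Toolkit) backbone and assembled by BsmBI Golden Gate-style cloning, which destroyed the flanking sites. It is maintained in E. coli through a high-copy ColE1/pUC-type origin and a kanamycin resistance gene (aph(3')-Ia). No yeast origin of replication or yeast selection marker is annotated, which fits its stated role: it is linearised with NotI and used as donor DNA for integration at the X2 site of the Saccharomyces cerevisiae genome. The homology arms expected for that locus are not identified in the feature table.

The payload is a dual transcriptional biosensor called PyruEth. In the first unit, the PDC1 promoter drives the yellow fluorescent protein ymYPET, which the automated annotation labels as the closely related mVenus. In the second, the ADH2 promoter drives the cyan protein mTurquoise2. Each unit ends with a CYC1 terminator, and neither sensor promoter is picked up by the annotation. According to the record, the two outputs report on pyruvate and on ethanol consumption, and their distinct spectra allow both to be read in the same cell.

The feature table also shows a third cassette that is not part of the catalogued insert name: a TEF1-type promoter driving mCherry with an ADH1 terminator. The record notes that a pTEFmut8 sequence was sourced for the plasmid, so this promoter is probably that variant. The cassette plausibly acts as a constitutive red reference signal, though the record does not state its purpose. The plasmid belongs to a biosensor kit for monitoring the intracellular environment of engineered yeast.
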