Addgene plasmid #194428: LT2_32_PyruEth_X2site
Purpose: Plasmid for genome integration in X2 site expressing PyruEth (Pyruvate and Ethanol consumption sensors)
Depositing lab: Lisbeth Olsson. Depositing organization: Chalmers University of Technology. Publication: ScEnSor Kit for Saccharomyces cerevisiae Engineering and Biosensor-Driven Investigation of the Intracellular Environment. Torello Pianale L, Olsson L. ACS Synth Biol. 2023 Aug 8. doi: 10.1021/acssynbio.3c00124. PubMed 37552581.
Backbone
  Vector backbone: MoClo YTK
  Vector type: Yeast Expression ; Used as donor DNA in genome integration after linearisation with NotI
Growth in bacteria
  Bacterial resistance: Kanamycin, 50 μg/mL
  Growth temperature: 30°C
  Growth strain: DH5alpha
  Copy number: High Copy
Gene/Insert
  Gene/Insert name: PyruEth (alt name: pPDC1-ymYPET-tCYC1 + pADH2-mTurquoise2-tCYC1)
  Species: S. cerevisiae (budding yeast)
  Mutation: NA
  Cloning method: Restriction Enzyme; 5′ cloning site BsmBI (destroyed during cloning); 3′ cloning site BsmBI (destroyed during cloning)
Resource information
  A portion of this plasmid was derived from a plasmid made by: Sequence for mTurquoise2 obtained from Addgene plasmid #65139; Sequence for ymYPET obtained from Addgene plasmid #118455; Sequence for pTEFmut8 amplified from Addgene plasmid #124582.
Terms and licenses: Academic/Nonprofit Terms; Industry Terms: Not Available to Industry
How to cite: LT2_32_PyruEth_X2site was a gift from Lisbeth Olsson (Addgene plasmid # 194428 ; http://n2t.net/addgene:194428 ; RRID:Addgene_194428)
